Addgene plasmid #202838: pLVX-SVA-lncRNA AK057321 shRNA 2S
Purpose: Lentiviral vector that expresses an shRNA that knocks down SVA-lncRNA AK057321 expression
Depositing lab: Matthew Anderson. Depositing organization: Beth Israel Deaconess Medical Center. Publication: Hominoid SVA-lncRNA AK057321 targets human-specific SVA retrotransposons in SCN8A and CDK5RAP2 to initiate neuronal maturation. Nadler MJS, Chang W, Ozkaynak E, Huo Y, Nong Y, Boillot M, Johnson M, Moreno A, Matthew P Anderson. Commun Biol. 2023 Mar 30;6(1):347. doi: 10.1038/s42003-023-04683-8. PubMed 36997626.
Backbone
  Vector backbone: pLVX
  Backbone manufacturer: Clonetech
  Backbone size w/o insert (bp): 8995
  Total vector size (bp): 9060
  Modifications to backbone: The CMV promoter in pLVX-shRNA2-mcherry was excised with BamHI and AgeI digestion and replaced with the UbC promoter, P2A, the zeomycin resistance gene and T2A in frame with mcherry using NEBuilder HiFi DNA Assembly (NEB). UbC, P2A, and T2A sequences were PCR-amplified from pLV-TetO-hNGN2-eGFP-Puro (Addgene #79823) and the zeocin resistance gene sequence was amplified by PCR from FRT-Em7-Zeo-FRT plasmid (Thermo Fisher).
  Vector type: Mammalian Expression, Lentiviral
Growth in bacteria
  Bacterial resistance: Ampicillin, 100 μg/mL
  Growth temperature: 37°C
  Growth strain: NEB Stable
  Copy number: Unknown
Gene/Insert
  Gene/Insert name: pLVX-SVA-lncRNA shRNA 2S
  Species: H. sapiens (human)
  Promoter: U6
  Cloning method: Restriction Enzyme; 5′ cloning site BamHI (not destroyed); 3′ cloning site EcoRI (not destroyed)
  Sequencing primers: 5′ whole plasmid sequencing; 3′ whole plasmid sequencing
Terms and licenses: Academic/Nonprofit Terms; Industry Terms: Not Available to Industry
Depositor comments: shRNA 2S target sequence: 5'-CATCAAGATGCAGTCTCCC-3' Use in combination with pLVX-SVA-lncRNA AK057321 1A (202834) and pLVX-SVA-lncRNA AK057321 1S (202836) for best knockdown of SVA-lncRNA AK057321.
How to cite: pLVX-SVA-lncRNA AK057321 shRNA 2S was a gift from Matthew Anderson (Addgene plasmid # 202838 ; http://n2t.net/addgene:202838 ; RRID:Addgene_202838)
