[The description below was written by a language model from this plasmid's Addgene catalogue record and pLannotate feature annotations shown in this document.]
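Description:
pLVX-SVA-lncRNA AK057321 shRNA 2S is an HIV-1-based lentiviral shRNA vector of about 9.06 kb, built on a modified Clontech pLVX-shRNA2-mCherry backbone for delivery into mammalian cells. In bacteria it is maintained through a high-copy ColE1/pUC-type origin and selected with ampicillin via the β-lactamase gene. The lentiviral portion annotated in the sequence comprises two LTR elements (both labelled by the annotation software as truncated 5′ LTRs, with adjacent nef-derived fragments), the Ψ packaging signal with a partial gag sequence, the Rev response element for Rev-dependent nuclear export of the genomic RNA, the cPPT/CTS, which aids nuclear import of the reverse-transcribed genome, and a WPRE upstream of the 3′ LTR to enhance transcript expression.

The payload consists of two expression units. A human U6 RNA polymerase III promoter drives a short hairpin RNA, cloned between BamHI and EcoRI sites, that targets the human SVA-lncRNA AK057321, a hominoid lncRNA linked in the associated study to neuronal maturation. The hairpin itself is too short to be annotated in the feature table. Downstream, the original CMV promoter was replaced by the human ubiquitin C promoter, which drives a single open reading frame containing the ble (zeocin resistance) gene and mCherry. According to the depositor, these are joined through P2A and T2A self-cleaving peptide sequences, which the table does not annotate. Transduced cells can therefore be both selected with zeocin and identified by red fluorescence. The depositor notes that knockdown of the lncRNA is best when this construct is combined with the companion 1A and 1S shRNA vectors from the same series.
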