Features (pLannotate 1.2.2; 22 found; start..end, strand, type, name):
    696..800     -  promoter       AmpR promoter: bla
    848..982     +  polyA_signal   SV40 poly(A) signal: SV40 polyadenylation signal
   1149..1478    +  CDS            nef (fragment): NEF_HV1BR - Experimental evidence at protein level: Swiss-Prot protein existence level 1. Extracellular Nef protein targets CD4(+) T-lymphocytes for apoptosis by interacting with CXCR4 surface receptors (PubMed:14990729). From Human immunodeficiency virus type 1 group M subtype B (isolate BRU/LAI) (HIV-1).
   1526..1783    +  LTR            5' LTR (truncated): truncated 5' long terminal repeat (LTR) from HIV-1
   1830..1955    +  misc_feature   HIV-1 Ψ: packaging signal of human immunodeficiency virus type 1
   1939..2277    +  CDS            HIV-1 gag (fragment): gag protein from human immunodeficiency virus 1; gag
   2452..2685    +  misc_feature   RRE: The Rev response element (RRE) of HIV-1 allows for Rev-dependent mRNA export from the nucleus to the cytoplasm.
   3062..3162    +  CDS            Rev (fragment): human immunodeficiency virus 1 (HIV-1) Rev protein; rev; enhances nuclear export of unspliced and incompletely spliced viral mRNAs
   3177..3292    +  misc_feature   cPPT/CTS: central polypurine tract and central termination sequence of HIV-1 (lacking the first T)
   3345..3585    +  promoter       U6 promoter: RNA polymerase III promoter for human U6 snRNA
   3687..4898    +  promoter       UbC promoter: human ubiquitin C promoter
   4974..5345    +  CDS            ble: BLE_STRHI - Experimental evidence at protein level: Swiss-Prot protein existence level 1. Binding protein with a strong affinity to the bleomycin family of antibiotics. From Streptoalloteichus hindustanus.
   5436..6146    +  CDS            mCherry: monomeric derivative of DsRed fluorescent protein (Shaner et al., 2004) mammalian codon-optimized
   6179..6767    +  misc_feature   WPRE: woodchuck hepatitis virus posttranscriptional regulatory element
   6784..7302    +  CDS            nef (fragment): NEF_HV1BR - Experimental evidence at protein level: Swiss-Prot protein existence level 1. Extracellular Nef protein targets CD4(+) T-lymphocytes for apoptosis by interacting with CXCR4 surface receptors (PubMed:14990729). From Human immunodeficiency virus type 1 group M subtype B (isolate BRU/LAI) (HIV-1).
   7350..7607    +  LTR            5' LTR (truncated): truncated 5' long terminal repeat (LTR) from HIV-1
   7759..7775    -  protein_bind   lac operator: The lac repressor binds to the lac operator to inhibit transcription in E. coli. This inhibition can be relieved by adding lactose or isopropyl-β-D-thiogalactopyranoside (IPTG). lac repressor encoded by lacI
   7783..7813    -  promoter       lac promoter: promoter for the E. coli lac operon
   7828..7849    -  protein_bind   CAP binding site: CAP binding activates transcription in the presence of cAMP. E. coli catabolite activator protein
   7862..7954    -  CDS            lacI (fragment): lac repressor; lacI; The lac repressor binds to the lac operator to inhibit transcription in E. coli. This inhibition can be relieved by adding lactose or isopropyl-β-D-thiogalactopyranoside (IPTG).
   8137..8725    -  rep_origin     ori: high-copy-number ColE1/pMB1/pBR322/pUC origin of replication
   8896..695     -  CDS            AmpR (across the origin): β-lactamase; bla; confers resistance to ampicillin, carbenicillin, and related antibiotics
>Addgene plasmid #202838 | pLVX-SVA-lncRNA AK057321 shRNA 2S | addgene full sequence | sequence record 399748 | Addgene NGS Result
TTATCAGCAATAAACCAGCCAGCCGGAAGGGCCGAGCGCAGAAGTGGTCCTGCAACTTTATCCGCCTCCA
TCCAGTCTATTAATTGTTGCCGGGAAGCTAGAGTAAGTAGTTCGCCAGTTAATAGTTTGCGCAACGTTGT
TGCCATTGCTACAGGCATCGTGGTGTCACGCTCGTCGTTTGGTATGGCTTCATTCAGCTCCGGTTCCCAA
CGATCAAGGCGAGTTACATGATCCCCCATGTTGTGCAAAAAAGCGGTTAGCTCCTTCGGTCCTCCGATCG
TTGTCAGAAGTAAGTTGGCCGCAGTGTTATCACTCATGGTTATGGCAGCACTGCATAATTCTCTTACTGT
CATGCCATCCGTAAGATGCTTTTCTGTGACTGGTGAGTACTCAACCAAGTCATTCTGAGAATAGTGTATG
CGGCGACCGAGTTGCTCTTGCCCGGCGTCAATACGGGATAATACCGCGCCACATAGCAGAACTTTAAAAG
TGCTCATCATTGGAAAACGTTCTTCGGGGCGAAAACTCTCAAGGATCTTACCGCTGTTGAGATCCAGTTC
GATGTAACCCACTCGTGCACCCAACTGATCTTCAGCATCTTTTACTTTCACCAGCGTTTCTGGGTGAGCA
AAAACAGGAAGGCAAAATGCCGCAAAAAAGGGAATAAGGGCGACACGGAAATGTTGAATACTCATACTCT
TCCTTTTTCAATATTATTGAAGCATTTATCAGGGTTATTGTCTCATGAGCGGATACATATTTGAATGTAT
TTAGAAAAATAAACAAATAGGGGTTCCGCGCACATTTCCCCGAAAAGTGCCACCTGACGTCGACGGATCG
GGAGATCAACTTGTTTATTGCAGCTTATAATGGTTACAAATAAAGCAATAGCATCACAAATTTCACAAAT
AAAGCATTTTTTTCACTGCATTCTAGTTGTGGTTTGTCCAAACTCATCAATGTATCTTATCATGTCTGGA
TCAACTGGATAACTCAAGCTAACCAAAATCATCCCAAACTTCCCACCCCATACCCTATTACCACTGCCAA
TTACCTGTGGTTTCATTTACTCTAAACCTGTGATTCCTCTGAATTATTTTCATTTTAAAGAAATTGTATT
TGTTAAATATGTACTACAAACTTAGTAGTTGGAAGGGCTAATTCACTCCCAAAGAAGACAAGATATCCTT
GATCTGTGGATCTACCACACACAAGGCTACTTCCCTGATTAGCAGAACTACACACCAGGGCCAGGGGTCA
GATATCCACTGACCTTTGGATGGTGCTACAAGCTAGTACCAGTTGAGCCAGATAAGGTAGAAGAGGCCAA
TAAAGGAGAGAACACCAGCTTGTTACACCCTGTGAGCCTGCATGGGATGGATGACCCGGAGAGAGAAGTG
TTAGAGTGGAGGTTTGACAGCCGCCTAGCATTTCATCACGTGGCCCGAGAGCTGCATCCGGAGTACTTCA
AGAACTGCTGATATCGAGCTTGCTACAAGGGACTTTCCGCTGGGGACTTTCCAGGGAGGCGTGGCCTGGG
CGGGACTGGGGAGTGGCGAGCCCTCAGATCCTGCATATAAGCAGCTGCTTTTTGCCTGTACTGGGTCTCT
CTGGTTAGACCAGATCTGAGCCTGGGAGCTCTCTGGCTAACTAGGGAACCCACTGCTTAAGCCTCAATAA
AGCTTGCCTTGAGTGCTTCAAGTAGTGTGTGCCCGTCTGTTGTGTGACTCTGGTAACTAGAGATCCCTCA
GACCCTTTTAGTCAGTGTGGAAAATCTCTAGCAGTGGCGCCCGAACAGGGACTTGAAAGCGAAAGGGAAA
CCAGAGGAGCTCTCTCGACGCAGGACTCGGCTTGCTGAAGCGCGCACGGCAAGAGGCGAGGGGCGGCGAC
TGGTGAGTACGCCAAAAATTTTGACTAGCGGAGGCTAGAAGGAGAGAGATGGGTGCGAGAGCGTCAGTAT
TAAGCGGGGGAGAATTAGATCGCGATGGGAAAAAATTCGGTTAAGGCCAGGGGGAAAGAAAAAATATAAA
TTAAAACATATAGTATGGGCAAGCAGGGAGCTAGAACGATTCGCAGTTAATCCTGGCCTGTTAGAAACAT
CAGAAGGCTGTAGACAAATACTGGGACAGCTACAACCATCCCTTCAGACAGGATCAGAAGAACTTAGATC
ATTATATAATACAGTAGCAACCCTCTATTGTGTGCATCAAAGGATAGAGATAAAAGACACCAAGGAAGCT
TTAGACAAGATAGAGGAAGAGCAAAACAAAAGTAAGACCACCGCACAGCAAGCGGCCGGCCGCTGATCTT
CAGACCTGGAGGAGGAGATATGAGGGACAATTGGAGAAGTGAATTATATAAATATAAAGTAGTAAAAATT
GAACCATTAGGAGTAGCACCCACCAAGGCAAAGAGAAGAGTGGTGCAGAGAGAAAAAAGAGCAGTGGGAA
TAGGAGCTTTGTTCCTTGGGTTCTTGGGAGCAGCAGGAAGCACTATGGGCGCAGCGTCAATGACGCTGAC
GGTACAGGCCAGACAATTATTGTCTGGTATAGTGCAGCAGCAGAACAATTTGCTGAGGGCTATTGAGGCG
CAACAGCATCTGTTGCAACTCACAGTCTGGGGCATCAAGCAGCTCCAGGCAAGAATCCTGGCTGTGGAAA
GATACCTAAAGGATCAACAGCTCCTGGGGATTTGGGGTTGCTCTGGAAAACTCATTTGCACCACTGCTGT
GCCTTGGAATGCTAGTTGGAGTAATAAATCTCTGGAACAGATTTGGAATCACACGACCTGGATGGAGTGG
GACAGAGAAATTAACAATTACACAAGCTTAATACACTCCTTAATTGAAGAATCGCAAAACCAGCAAGAAA
AGAATGAACAAGAATTATTGGAATTAGATAAATGGGCAAGTTTGTGGAATTGGTTTAACATAACAAATTG
GCTGTGGTATATAAAATTATTCATAATGATAGTAGGAGGCTTGGTAGGTTTAAGAATAGTTTTTGCTGTA
CTTTCTATAGTGAATAGAGTTAGGCAGGGATATTCACCATTATCGTTTCAGACCCACCTCCCAACCCCGA
GGGGACCCGACAGGCCCGAAGGAATAGAAGAAGAAGGTGGAGAGAGAGACAGAGACAGATCCATTCGATT
AGTGAACGGATCTCGACGGTATCGCCTTTAAAAGAAAAGGGGGGATTGGGGGGTACAGTGCAGGGGAAAG
AATAGTAGACATAATAGCAACAGACATACAAACTAAAGAATTACAAAAACAAATTACAAAAATTCAAAAT
TTTCGGGTTTATTACAGGGACAGCAGAGATCCAGTTTATCGATCTGGGCAGGAAGAGGGCCTATTTCCCA
TGATTCCTTCATATTTGCATATACGATACAAGGCTGTTAGAGAGATAATTAGAATTAATTTGACTGTAAA
CACAAAGATATTAGTACAAAATACGTGACGTAGAAAGTAATAATTTCTTGGGTAGTTTGCAGTTTTAAAA
TTATGTTTTAAAATGGACTATCATATGCTTACCGTAACTTGAAAGTATTTCGATTTCTTGGCTTTATATA
TCTTGTGGAAAGGACGAGGATCCGCATCAAGATGCAGTCTCCCTTCAAGAGAGGGAGACTGCATCTTGAT
GTTTTTTACGCGTGAATTCGAATTAACCCGTGTCGGCTCCAGATCTGGCCTCCGCGCCGGGTTTTGGCGC
CTCCCGCGGGCGCCCCCCTCCTCACGGCGAGCGCTGCCACGTCAGACGAAGGGCGCAGCGAGCGTCCTGA
TCCTTCCGCCCGGACGCTCAGGACAGCGGCCCGCTGCTCATAAGACTCGGCCTTAGAACCCCAGTATCAG
CAGAAGGACATTTTAGGACGGGACTTGGGTGACTCTAGGGCACTGGTTTTCTTTCCAGAGAGCGGAACAG
GCGAGGAAAAGTAGTCCCTTCTCGGCGATTCTGCGGAGGGATCTCCGTGGGGCGGTGAACGCCGATGATT
ATATAAGGACGCGCCGGGTGTGGCACAGCTAGTTCCGTCGCAGCCGGGATTTGGGTCGCGGTTCTTGTTT
GTGGATCGCTGTGATCGTCACTTGGTGAGTAGCGGGCTGCTGGGCTGGCCGGGGCTTTCGTGGCCGCCGG
GCCGCTCGGTGGGACGGAAGCGTGTGGAGAGACCGCCAAGGGCTGTAGTCTGGGTCCGCGAGCAAGGTTG
CCCTGAACTGGGGGTTGGGGGGAGCGCAGCAAAATGGCGGCTGTTCCCGAGTCTTGAATGGAAGACGCTT
GTGAGGCGGGCTGTGAGGTCGTTGAAACAAGGTGGGGGGCATGGTGGGCGGCAAGAACCCAAGGTCTTGA
GGCCTTCGCTAATGCGGGAAAGCTCTTATTCGGGTGAGATGGGCTGGGGCACCATCTGGGGACCCTGACG
TGAAGTTTGTCACTGACTGGAGAACTCGGTTTGTCGTCTGTTGCGGGGGCGGCAGTTATGGCGGTGCCGT
TGGGCAGTGCACCCGTACCTTTGGGAGCGCGCGCCCTCGTCGTGTCGTGACGTCACCCGTTCTGTTGGCT
TATAATGCAGGGTGGGGCCACCTGCCGGTAGGTGTGCGGTAGGCTTTTCTCCGTCGCAGGACGCAGGGTT
CGGGCCTAGGGTAGGCTCTCCTGAATCGACAGGCGCCGGACCTCTGGTGAGGGGAGGGATAAGTGAGGCG
TCAGTTTCTTTGGTCGGTTTTATGTACCTATCTTCTTAAGTAGCTGAAGCTCCGGTTTTGAACTATGCGC
TCGGGGTTGGCGAGTGTGTTTTGTGAAGTTTTTTAGGCACCTTTTGAAATGTAATCATTTGGGTCAATAT
GTAATTTTCAGTGTTAGACTAGTAAATTGTCCGCTAAATTCTGGCCGTTTTTGGCTTTTTTGTTAGACTC
TGGCGCCACGAATTTCTCGCTACTCAAGCAGGCCGGTGATGTCGAGGAAAACCCTGGTCCTATGGTGTCT
AGAATGGCCAAGTTGACCAGTGCCGTTCCGGTGCTCACCGCGCGCGACGTCGCCGGAGCGGTCGAGTTCT
GGACCGACCGGCTCGGGTTCTCCCGGGACTTCGTGGAGGACGACTTCGCCGGTGTGGTCCGGGACGACGT
GACCCTGTTCATCAGCGCGGTCCAGGACCAGGTGGTGCCGGACAACACCCTGGCCTGGGTGTGGGTGCGC
GGCCTGGACGAGCTGTACGCCGAGTGGTCGGAGGTCGTGTCCACGAACTTCCGGGACGCCTCCGGGCCGG
CCATGACCGAGATCGGCGAGCAGCCGTGGGGGCGGGAGTTCGCCCTGCGCGACCCGGCCGGCAACTGCGT
GCACTTCGTGGCCGAGGAGCAGGACGGTTCAGGGGAGGGAAGAGGTTCCCTGCTCACATGCGGAGACGTA
GAAGAGAATCCCGGACCCATGACCTCTAGAGAACCGGTCGCCACCATGGTGAGCAAGGGCGAGGAGGATA
ACATGGCCATCATCAAGGAGTTCATGCGCTTCAAGGTGCACATGGAGGGCTCCGTGAACGGCCACGAGTT
CGAGATCGAGGGCGAGGGCGAGGGCCGCCCCTACGAGGGCACCCAGACCGCCAAGCTGAAGGTGACCAAG
GGTGGCCCCCTGCCCTTCGCCTGGGACATCCTGTCCCCTCAGTTCATGTACGGCTCCAAGGCCTACGTGA
AGCACCCCGCCGACATCCCCGACTACTTGAAGCTGTCCTTCCCCGAGGGCTTCAAGTGGGAGCGCGTGAT
GAACTTCGAGGACGGCGGCGTGGTGACCGTGACCCAGGACTCCTCCCTGCAGGACGGCGAGTTCATCTAC
AAGGTGAAGCTGCGCGGCACCAACTTCCCCTCCGACGGCCCCGTAATGCAGAAGAAGACCATGGGCTGGG
AGGCCTCCTCCGAGCGGATGTACCCCGAGGACGGCGCCCTGAAGGGCGAGATCAAGCAGAGGCTGAAGCT
GAAGGACGGCGGCCACTACGACGCTGAGGTCAAGACCACCTACAAGGCCAAGAAGCCCGTGCAGCTGCCC
GGCGCCTACAACGTCAACATCAAGTTGGACATCACCTCCCACAACGAGGACTACACCATCGTGGAACAGT
ACGAACGCGCCGAGGGCCGCCACTCCACCGGCGGCATGGACGAGCTGTACAAGTAGCTCGAGTCTAGAGG
GCCCGACGCGTCTGGAACAATCAACCTCTGGATTACAAAATTTGTGAAAGATTGACTGGTATTCTTAACT
ATGTTGCTCCTTTTACGCTATGTGGATACGCTGCTTTAATGCCTTTGTATCATGCTATTGCTTCCCGTAT
GGCTTTCATTTTCTCCTCCTTGTATAAATCCTGGTTGCTGTCTCTTTATGAGGAGTTGTGGCCCGTTGTC
AGGCAACGTGGCGTGGTGTGCACTGTGTTTGCTGACGCAACCCCCACTGGTTGGGGCATTGCCACCACCT
GTCAGCTCCTTTCCGGGACTTTCGCTTTCCCCCTCCCTATTGCCACGGCGGAACTCATCGCCGCCTGCCT
TGCCCGCTGCTGGACAGGGGCTCGGCTGTTGGGCACTGACAATTCCGTGGTGTTGTCGGGGAAGCTGACG
TCCTTTCCATGGCTGCTCGCCTGTGTTGCCACCTGGATTCTGCGCGGGACGTCCTTCTGCTACGTCCCTT
CGGCCCTCAATCCAGCGGACCTTCCTTCCCGCGGCCTGCTGCCGGCTCTGCGGCCTCTTCCGCGTCTTCG
CCTTCGCCCTCAGACGAGTCGGATCTCCCTTTGGGCCGCCTCCCCGCCTGGAATTAATTCTGCAGTCGAG
ACCTAGAAAAACATGGAGCAATCACAAGTAGCAATACAGCAGCTACCAATGCTGATTGTGCCTGGCTAGA
AGCACAAGAGGAGGAGGAGGTGGGTTTTCCAGTCACACCTCAGGTACCTTTAAGACCAATGACTTACAAG
GCAGCTGTAGATCTTAGCCACTTTTTAAAAGAAAAGAGGGGACTGGAAGGGCTAATTCACTCCCAACGAA
GACAAGATATCCTTGATCTGTGGATCTACCACACACAAGGCTACTTCCCTGATTAGCAGAACTACACACC
AGGGCCAGGGGTCAGATATCCACTGACCTTTGGATGGTGCTACAAGCTAGTACCAGTTGAGCCAGATAAG
GTAGAAGAGGCCAATAAAGGAGAGAACACCAGCTTGTTACACCCTGTGAGCCTGCATGGGATGGATGACC
CGGAGAGAGAAGTGTTAGAGTGGAGGTTTGACAGCCGCCTAGCATTTCATCACGTGGCCCGAGAGCTGCA
TCCGGAGTACTTCAAGAACTGCTGATATCGAGCTTGCTACAAGGGACTTTCCGCTGGGGACTTTCCAGGG
AGGCGTGGCCTGGGCGGGACTGGGGAGTGGCGAGCCCTCAGATCCTGCATATAAGCAGCTGCTTTTTGCC
TGTACTGGGTCTCTCTGGTTAGACCAGATCTGAGCCTGGGAGCTCTCTGGCTAACTAGGGAACCCACTGC
TTAAGCCTCAATAAAGCTTGCCTTGAGTGCTTCAAGTAGTGTGTGCCCGTCTGTTGTGTGACTCTGGTAA
CTAGAGATCCCTCAGACCCTTTTAGTCAGTGTGGAAAATCTCTAGCAGTAGTAGTTCATGTCATCTTATT
ATTCAGTATTTATAACTTGCAAAGAAATGAATATCAGAGAGTGAGAGGCCTTGACATTGCTAGCGTTTAC
CGTCGACCTCTAGCTAGAGCTTGGCGTAATCATGGTCATAGCTGTTTCCTGTGTGAAATTGTTATCCGCT
CACAATTCCACACAACATACGAGCCGGAAGCATAAAGTGTAAAGCCTGGGGTGCCTAATGAGTGAGCTAA
CTCACATTAATTGCGTTGCGCTCACTGCCCGCTTTCCAGTCGGGAAACCTGTCGTGCCAGCTGCATTAAT
GAATCGGCCAACGCGCGGGGAGAGGCGGTTTGCGTATTGGGCGCTCTTCCGCTTCCTCGCTCACTGACTC
GCTGCGCTCGGTCGTTCGGCTGCGGCGAGCGGTATCAGCTCACTCAAAGGCGGTAATACGGTTATCCACA
GAATCAGGGGATAACGCAGGAAAGAACATGTGAGCAAAAGGCCAGCAAAAGGCCAGGAACCGTAAAAAGG
CCGCGTTGCTGGCGTTTTTCCATAGGCTCCGCCCCCCTGACGAGCATCACAAAAATCGACGCTCAAGTCA
GAGGTGGCGAAACCCGACAGGACTATAAAGATACCAGGCGTTTCCCCCTGGAAGCTCCCTCGTGCGCTCT
CCTGTTCCGACCCTGCCGCTTACCGGATACCTGTCCGCCTTTCTCCCTTCGGGAAGCGTGGCGCTTTCTC
ATAGCTCACGCTGTAGGTATCTCAGTTCGGTGTAGGTCGTTCGCTCCAAGCTGGGCTGTGTGCACGAACC
CCCCGTTCAGCCCGACCGCTGCGCCTTATCCGGTAACTATCGTCTTGAGTCCAACCCGGTAAGACACGAC
TTATCGCCACTGGCAGCAGCCACTGGTAACAGGATTAGCAGAGCGAGGTATGTAGGCGGTGCTACAGAGT
TCTTGAAGTGGTGGCCTAACTACGGCTACACTAGAAGAACAGTATTTGGTATCTGCGCTCTGCTGAAGCC
AGTTACCTTCGGAAAAAGAGTTGGTAGCTCTTGATCCGGCAAACAAACCACCGCTGGTAGCGGTGGTTTT
TTTGTTTGCAAGCAGCAGATTACGCGCAGAAAAAAAGGATCTCAAGAAGATCCTTTGATCTTTTCTACGG
GGTCTGACGCTCAGTGGAACGAAAACTCACGTTAAGGGATTTTGGTCATGAGATTATCAAAAAGGATCTT
CACCTAGATCCTTTTAAATTAAAAATGAAGTTTTAAATCAATCTAAAGTATATATGAGTAAACTTGGTCT
GACAGTTACCAATGCTTAATCAGTGAGGCACCTATCTCAGCGATCTGTCTATTTCGTTCATCCATAGTTG
CCTGACTCCCCGTCGTGTAGATAACTACGATACGGGAGGGCTTACCATCTGGCCCCAGTGCTGCAATGAT
ACCGCGAGACCCACGCTCACCGGCTCCAGAT
